Addgene plasmid #241481: pMIHP-16173 AU1.HA.Ollas
Purpose: (Empty Backbone) AU1.HA.Ollas Flow Code Plasmid This plasmid is to be used with mRNAs.
Depositing lab: Adrian Liston. Depositing organization: Babraham Institute. Publication: The tissue-resident regulatory T cell pool is shaped by transient multi-tissue migration and a conserved residency program. Burton OT, Bricard O, Tareen S, Gergelits V, Andrews S, Biggins L, Roca CP, Whyte C, Junius S, Brajic A, Pasciuto E, Ali M, Lemaitre P, Schlenner SM, Ishigame H, Brown BD, Dooley J, Liston A. Immunity. 2024 Jul 9;57(7):1586-1602.e10. doi: 10.1016/j.immuni.2024.05.023. Epub 2024 Jun 18. PubMed 38897202.
Backbone
  Vector backbone: Retroviral plasmid
  Vector type: Retroviral
  Tag / fusion protein: AU1; HA; Ollas
Growth in bacteria
  Bacterial resistance: Ampicillin, 100 μg/mL
  Growth temperature: 30°C
  Growth strain: NEB Stable
  Copy number: Unknown
Gene/Insert
  Gene/Insert name: None
Resource information
  A portion of this plasmid was derived from a plasmid made by: The plasmids were generated using pro-code vectors received from Dr Brian Brown at Mount Sinai and we have their permission via email for these to be deposited.
Terms and licenses: Academic/Nonprofit Terms; Industry Terms: Not Available to Industry
Depositor comments: Any stbl competent cell strain can be used for growing this plasmid.
How to cite: pMIHP-16173 AU1.HA.Ollas was a gift from Adrian Liston (Addgene plasmid # 241481 ; http://n2t.net/addgene:241481 ; RRID:Addgene_241481)
