[The description below was written by a language model from this plasmid's Addgene catalogue record and pLannotate feature annotations shown in this document.]
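Description:
pMIHP-16173 AU1.HA.Ollas is a 6.4 kb gammaretroviral transfer plasmid deposited as an empty backbone, one member of a "Flow Code" series of epitope-barcode vectors derived in part from earlier Pro-Code vectors. In bacteria it is maintained through a high-copy ColE1/pUC-type origin and selected with ampicillin via the β-lactamase gene. It is propagated in a recombination-deficient "stable" strain, as is usual for plasmids with repeated LTRs. The annotated fragments of TcR, lacZα, lacI, rop, bom and env, together with the lac promoter/operator region, are leftovers of backbone construction and not functional units.

The viral cassette is bounded by 5' and 3' long terminal repeats of murine embryonic stem cell virus, with the MESV Ψ packaging signal and a truncated, start-codon-less MMLV gag segment that supports encapsidation of the genomic RNA. Transcription in transduced cells is presumably driven from the 5' LTR, since no internal promoter is annotated. Downstream of gag lies an EMCV IRES followed directly by a mouse histone H2B (H2bc3) coding sequence. An HA epitope was detected shortly after it. The catalogue lists AU1, HA and Ollas as the tags, which suggests a nuclear H2B scaffold carrying this three-epitope combination, but the automated annotation picked up only the HA element, and the fusion arrangement is inferred. The gap between gag and the IRES is a plausible site for inserting a gene of interest, so that cargo and barcode would be co-expressed from one bicistronic transcript, although no cloning site is annotated there; the only MCS fragment lies downstream of the tags.

The epitope combination would allow transduced cells to be identified by antibody staining and flow cytometry, and several constructs to be tracked in a pooled population. The record states only that the plasmid "is to be used with mRNAs", without elaborating.
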