Features (pLannotate 1.2.2; 20 found; start..end, strand, type, name):
     32..233     -  CDS            TcR (fragment): tetracycline efflux protein; tet; confers resistance to tetracycline
    234..332     +  CDS            env (fragment): murine leukemia virus gPr80 envelope polyprotein precursor; env; proteolytically cleaved into gp70SU and p15TM subunits
    374..890     +  LTR            5' LTR: 5' long terminal repeat from murine embryonic stem cell virus
    954..1295    +  misc_feature   MESV Ψ: packaging signal of murine embryonic stem cell virus
   1362..1778    +  CDS            gag (truncated): truncated Moloney murine leukemia virus (MMLV) gag gene lacking the start codon
   1837..2397    +  misc_feature   IRES: internal ribosome entry site (IRES) of the encephalomyocarditis virus (EMCV)
   2400..2777    +  CDS            H2bc3: H2B1B_MOUSE - Also known as Hist1h2bb Experimental evidence at protein level: Swiss-Prot protein existence level 1. Core component of nucleosome. Nucleosomes wrap and compact DNA into chromatin, limiting DNA accessibility to the cellular machineries which require DNA as a template. Histones thereby play a central role in transcription regulation, DNA repair, DNA replication and chromosomal stability. DNA accessibility is regulated via a complex set of post-translational modifications of histones, also called histone code, and nucleosome remodeling. From Mus musculus (Mouse).
   2856..2882    +  CDS            3xHA (fragment): three tandem HA epitope tags
   2974..3004    +  misc_feature   MCS (fragment): pUC18/19 multiple cloning site
   3124..3638    +  LTR            3' LTR: 3' long terminal repeat from murine embryonic stem cell virus
   3800..3816    -  protein_bind   lac operator: The lac repressor binds to the lac operator to inhibit transcription in E. coli. This inhibition can be relieved by adding lactose or isopropyl-β-D-thiogalactopyranoside (IPTG). lac repressor encoded by lacI
   3824..3854    -  promoter       lac promoter: promoter for the E. coli lac operon
   3869..3890    -  protein_bind   CAP binding site: CAP binding activates transcription in the presence of cAMP. E. coli catabolite activator protein
   3903..3995    -  CDS            lacI (fragment): lac repressor; lacI; The lac repressor binds to the lac operator to inhibit transcription in E. coli. This inhibition can be relieved by adding lactose or isopropyl-β-D-thiogalactopyranoside (IPTG).
   4178..4766    -  rep_origin     ori: high-copy-number ColE1/pMB1/pBR322/pUC origin of replication
   4937..5797    -  CDS            AmpR: β-lactamase; bla; confers resistance to ampicillin, carbenicillin, and related antibiotics
   5798..5902    -  promoter       AmpR promoter: bla
   5997..6032    +  CDS            rop (fragment): Rop protein, which maintains plasmids at low copy number; rop
   6134..6233    +  misc_feature   bom (fragment): basis of mobility region from pBR322
   6239..32      -  CDS            lacZα (fragment) (across the origin): LacZα fragment of β-galactosidase; lacZ fragment
>Addgene plasmid #241481 | pMIHP-16173 AU1.HA.Ollas | addgene full sequence | sequence record 481857 | Addgene NGS Result
TTTTCCCAGTCACGACGTTGTAAAACGACGGCGCAAGGAATGGTGCATGCAAGGAGATGGCGCCCAACAG
TCCCCCGGCCACGGGGCCTGCCACCATACCCACGCCGAAACAAGCGCTCATGAGCCCGAAGTGGCGAGCC
CGATCTTCCCCATCGGTGATGTCGGCGATATAGGCGCCAGCAACCGCACCTGTGGCGCCGGTGATGCCGG
CCACGATGCGTCCGGCGTAGAGGCGATTAGTCCAATTTGTTAAAGACAGGATATCAGTGGTCCAGGCTCT
AGTTTTGACTCAACAATATCACCAGCTGAAGCCTATAGAGTACGAGCCATAGATAAAATAAAAGATTTTA
TTTAGTCTCCAGAAAAAGGGGGGAATGAAAGACCCCACCTGTAGGTTTGGCAAGCTAGCTTAAGTAACGC
CATTTTGCAAGGCATGGAAAATACATAACTGAGAATAGAGAAGTTCAGATCAAGGTTAGGAACAGAGAGA
CAGCAGAATATGGGCCAAACAGGATATCTGTGGTAAGCAGTTCCTGCCCCGGCTCAGGGCCAAGAACAGA
TGGTCCCCAGATGCGGTCCCGCCCTCAGCAGTTTCTAGAGAACCATCAGATGTTTCCAGGGTGCCCCAAG
GACCTGAAATGACCCTGTGCCTTATTTGAACTAACCAATCAGTTCGCTTCTCGCTTCTGTTCGCGCGCTT
CTGCTCCCCGAGCTCAATAAAAGAGCCCACAACCCCTCACTCGGCGCGCCAGTCCTCCGATAGACTGCGT
CGCCCGGGTACCCGTATTCCCAATAAAGCCTCTTGCTGTTTGCATCCGAATCGTGGACTCGCTGATCCTT
GGGAGGGTCTCCTCAGATTGATTGACTGCCCACCTCGGGGGTCTTTCATTTGGAGGTTCCACCGAGATTT
GGAGACCCCTGCCCAGGGACCACCGACCCCCCCGCCGGGAGGTAAGCTGGCCAGCGGTCGTTTCGTGTCT
GTCTCTGTCTTTGTGCGTGTTTGTGCCGGCATCTAATGTTTGCGCCTGCGTCTGTACTAGTTAGCTAACT
AGCTCTGTATCTGGCGGACCCGTGGTGGAACTGACGAGTTCTGAACACCCGGCCGCAACCCTGGGAGACG
TCCCAGGGACTTTGGGGGCCGTTTTTGTGGCCCGACCTGAGGAAGGGAGTCGATGTGGAATCCGACCCCG
TCAGGATATGTGGTTCTGGTAGGAGACGAGAACCTAAAACAGTTCCCGCCTCCGTCTGAATTTTTGCTTT
CGGTTTGGAACCGAAGCCGCGCGTCTTGTCTGCTGCAGCGCTGCAGCATCGTTCTGTGTTGTCTCTGTCT
GACTGTGTTTCTGTATTTGTCTGAAAATTAGGGCCAGACTGTTACCACTCCCTTAAGTTTGACCTTAGGT
CACTGGAAAGATGTCGAGCGGATCGCTCACAACCAGTCGGTAGATGTCAAGAAGAGACGTTGGGTTACCT
TCTGCTCTGCAGAATGGCCAACCTTTAACGTCGGATGGCCGCGAGACGGCACCTTTAACCGAGACCTCAT
CACCCAGGTTAAGATCAAGGTCTTTTCACCTGGCCCGCATGGACACCCAGACCAGGTCCCCTACATCGTG
ACCTGGGAAGCCTTGGCTTTTGACCCCCCTCCCTGGGTCAAGCCCTTTGTACACCCTAAGCCTCCGCCTC
CTCTTCCTCCATCCGCCCCGTCTCTCCCCCTTGAACCTCCTCGTTCGACCCCGCCTCGATCCTCCCTTTA
TCCAGCCCTCACTCCTTCTCTAGGCGCCGGAATTCCGAACAGTCTTCCGTAATAGAAGACACAAGGCTCG
AGCGGGATCAATTCCGCCCCCCCCCTAACGTTACTGGCCGAAGCCGCTTGGAATAAGGCCGGTGTGCGTT
TGTCTATATGTTATTTTCCACCATATTGCCGTCTTTTGGCAATGTGAGGGCCCGGAAACCTGGCCCTGTC
TTCTTGACGAGCATTCCTAGGGGTCTTTCCCCTCTCGCCAAAGGAATGCAAGGTCTGTTGAATGTCGTGA
AGGAAGCAGTTCCTCTGGAAGCTTCTTGAAGACAAACAACGTCTGTAGCGACCCTTTGCAGGCAGCGGAA
CCCCCCACCTGGCGACAGGTGCCTCTGCGGCCAAAAGCCACGTGTATAAGATACACCTGCAAAGGCGGCA
CAACCCCAGTGCCACGTTGTGAGTTGGATAGTTGTGGAAAGAGTCAAATGGCTCTCCTCAAGCGTATTCA
ACAAGGGGCTGAAGGATGCCCAGAAGGTACCCCATTGTATGGGATCTGATCTGGGGCCTCGGTGCACATG
CTTTACATGTGTTTAGTCGAGGTTAAAAAAACGTCTAGGCCCCCCGAACCACGGGGACGTGGTTTTCCTT
TGAAAAACACGATAATACCATGCCAGAGCCTTCTAAGTCTGCACCAGCCCCTAAGAAGGGATCTAAGAAA
GCCATCTCTAAGGCGCAGAAGAAGGATGGCAAGAAGCGCAAGCGCAGCCGCAAGGAGAGCTATTCGGTGT
ACGTGTACAAGGTGCTGAAGCAAGTGCACCCCGACACCGGCATCTCCTCCAAGGCCATGGGCATCATGAA
CTCGTTCGTGAACGACATCTTCGAGCGCATCGCGAGCGAGGCGTCCCGCCTGGCGCATTACAACAAGCGC
TCGACCATCACGTCCCGGGAGATCCAGACGGCCGTGCGCCTGCTGCTGCCCGGGGAGCTGGCCAAGCACG
CCGTGTCGGAGGGCACTAAGGCCGTCACCAAGTACACCAGCTCCAAGGACCCACCGGTCGCCACCGGATC
CACGGTCGCCACCATGGGCGACACCTATCGGTACATTGGAGGAGGCGGGGGAGGGTACCCATACGATGTG
CCAGATTACGCTGGAGGAGGCGGGGGAGGGAGCGGCTTCGCCAACGAGCTGGGCCCCAGGCTGATGGGCA
AGTGCGGCATGCTGATGGTGTAAGCGGCCGCGACTCTAGAGTCGACCTGCAGGCATGCAAGCTTCAGGTA
GCCGGCTAACGTTAACAACCGGTACCTCTAGAACTATAGCTAGCATGCGCAAATTTAAAGCGCTGATATC
GATAAAATAAAAGATTTTATTTAGTCTCCAGAAAAAGGGGGGAATGAAAGACCCCACCTGTAGGTTTGGC
AAGCTAGCTTAAGTAACGCCATTTTGCAAGGCATGGAAAATACATAACTGAGAATAGAGAAGTTCAGATC
AAGGTTAGGAACAGAGAGACAGCAGAATATGGGCCAAACAGGATATCTGTGGTAAGCAGTTCCTGCCCCG
GCTCAGGGCCAAGAACAGATGGTCCCCAGATGCGGTCCCGCCCTCAGCAGTTTCTAGAGAACCATCAGAT
GTTTCCAGGGTGCCCCAAGGACCTGAAATGACCCTGTGCCTTATTTGAACTAACCAATCAGTTCGCTTCT
CGCTTCTGTTCGCGCGCTTCTGCTCCCCGAGCTCAATAAAAGAGCCCACAACCCCTCACTCGGCGCGCCA
GTCCTCCGATAGACTGCGTCGCCCGGGTACCCGTGTATCCAATAAACCCTCTTGCAGTTGCATCCGACTT
GTGGTCTCGCTGTTCCTTGGGAGGGTCTCCTCTGAGTGATTGACTACCCGTCAGCGGGGGTCTTTCATGG
GTAACAGTTTCTTGAAGTTGGAGAACAACATTCTGAGGGTAGGAGTCGAATATTAAGTAATCCTGACTCA
ATTAGCCACTGTTTTGAATCCACATACTCCAATACTCCTGAAATAGTTCATTATGGACAGCGCAGAAAGA
GCTGGGGAGAATTGTGAAATTGTTATCCGCTCACAATTCCACACAACATACGAGCCGGAAGCATAAAGTG
TAAAGCCTGGGGTGCCTAATGAGTGAGCTAACTCACATTAATTGCGTTGCGCTCACTGCCCGCTTTCCAG
TCGGGAAACCTGTCGTGCCAGCTGCATTAATGAATCGGCCAACGCGCGGGGAGAGGCGGTTTGCGTATTG
GGCGCTCTTCCGCTTCCTCGCTCACTGACTCGCTGCGCTCGGTCGTTCGGCTGCGGCGAGCGGTATCAGC
TCACTCAAAGGCGGTAATACGGTTATCCACAGAATCAGGGGATAACGCAGGAAAGAACATGTGAGCAAAA
GGCCAGCAAAAGGCCAGGAACCGTAAAAAGGCCGCGTTGCTGGCGTTTTTCCATAGGCTCCGCCCCCCTG
ACGAGCATCACAAAAATCGACGCTCAAGTCAGAGGTGGCGAAACCCGACAGGACTATAAAGATACCAGGC
GTTTCCCCCTGGAAGCTCCCTCGTGCGCTCTCCTGTTCCGACCCTGCCGCTTACCGGATACCTGTCCGCC
TTTCTCCCTTCGGGAAGCGTGGCGCTTTCTCATAGCTCACGCTGTAGGTATCTCAGTTCGGTGTAGGTCG
TTCGCTCCAAGCTGGGCTGTGTGCACGAACCCCCCGTTCAGCCCGACCGCTGCGCCTTATCCGGTAACTA
TCGTCTTGAGTCCAACCCGGTAAGACACGACTTATCGCCACTGGCAGCAGCCACTGGTAACAGGATTAGC
AGAGCGAGGTATGTAGGCGGTGCTACAGAGTTCTTGAAGTGGTGGCCTAACTACGGCTACACTAGAAGAA
CAGTATTTGGTATCTGCGCTCTGCTGAAGCCAGTTACCTTCGGAAAAAGAGTTGGTAGCTCTTGATCCGG
CAAACAAACCACCGCTGGTAGCGGTGGTTTTTTTGTTTGCAAGCAGCAGATTACGCGCAGAAAAAAAGGA
TCTCAAGAAGATCCTTTGATCTTTTCTACGGGGTCTGACGCTCAGTGGAACGAAAACTCACGTTAAGGGA
TTTTGGTCATGAGATTATCAAAAAGGATCTTCACCTAGATCCTTTTAAATTAAAAATGAAGTTTTAAATC
AATCTAAAGTATATATGAGTAAACTTGGTCTGACAGTTACCAATGCTTAATCAGTGAGGCACCTATCTCA
GCGATCTGTCTATTTCGTTCATCCATAGTTGCCTGACTCCCCGTCGTGTAGATAACTACGATACGGGAGG
GCTTACCATCTGGCCCCAGTGCTGCAATGATACCGCGAGACCCACGCTCACCGGCTCCAGATTTATCAGC
AATAAACCAGCCAGCCGGAAGGGCCGAGCGCAGAAGTGGTCCTGCAACTTTATCCGCCTCCATCCAGTCT
ATTAATTGTTGCCGGGAAGCTAGAGTAAGTAGTTCGCCAGTTAATAGTTTGCGCAACGTTGTTGCCATTG
CTACAGGCATCGTGGTGTCACGCTCGTCGTTTGGTATGGCTTCATTCAGCTCCGGTTCCCAACGATCAAG
GCGAGTTACATGATCCCCCATGTTGTGCAAAAAAGCGGTTAGCTCCTTCGGTCCTCCGATCGTTGTCAGA
AGTAAGTTGGCCGCAGTGTTATCACTCATGGTTATGGCAGCACTGCATAATTCTCTTACTGTCATGCCAT
CCGTAAGATGCTTTTCTGTGACTGGTGAGTACTCAACCAAGTCATTCTGAGAATAGTGTATGCGGCGACC
GAGTTGCTCTTGCCCGGCGTCAATACGGGATAATACCGCGCCACATAGCAGAACTTTAAAAGTGCTCATC
ATTGGAAAACGTTCTTCGGGGCGAAAACTCTCAAGGATCTTACCGCTGTTGAGATCCAGTTCGATGTAAC
CCACTCGTGCACCCAACTGATCTTCAGCATCTTTTACTTTCACCAGCGTTTCTGGGTGAGCAAAAACAGG
AAGGCAAAATGCCGCAAAAAAGGGAATAAGGGCGACACGGAAATGTTGAATACTCATACTCTTCCTTTTT
CAATATTATTGAAGCATTTATCAGGGTTATTGTCTCATGAGCGGATACATATTTGAATGTATTTAGAAAA
ATAAACAAATAGGGGTTCCGCGCACATTTCCCCGAAAAGTGCCACCTGACGTCTAAGAAACCATTATTAT
CATGACATTAACCTATAAAAATAGGCGTATCACGAGGCCCTTTCGTCTCGCGCGTTTCGGTGATGACGGT
GAAAACCTCTGACACATGCAGCTCCCGGAGACGGTCACAGCTTGTCTGTAAGCGGATGCCGGGAGCAGAC
AAGCCCGTCAGGGCGCGTCAGCGGGTGTTGGCGGGTGTCGGGGCTGGCTTAACTATGCGGCATCAGAGCA
GATTGTACTGAGAGTGCACCATATGCGGTGTGAAATACCGCACAGATGCGTAAGGAGAAAATACCGCATC
AGGCGCCATTCGCCATTCAGGCTGCGCAACTGTTGGGAAGGGCGATCGGTGCGGGCCTCTTCGCTATTAC
GCCAGCTGGCGAAAGGGGGATGTGCTGCAAGGCGATTAAGTTGGGTAACGCCAGGG
